>Addgene plasmid #214524 | AiP1711 - pAAV-AiE2412m-minBG-SYFP2-WPRE-BGHpA | addgene full sequence | sequence record 432552 | Addgene NGS Result
AGGGAGCTTCCAGGGGGAAACGCCTGGTATCTTTATAGTCCTGTCGGGTTTCGCCACCTCTGACTTGAGC
GTCGATTTTTGTGATGCTCGTCAGGGGGGCGGAGCCTATGGAAAAACGCCAGCAACGCGGCCTTTTTACG
GTTCCTGGCCTTTTGCTGGCCTTTTGCTCACATGTCCTGCAGGCAGCTGCGCGCTCGCTCGCTCACTGAG
GCCGCCCGGGCGTCGGGCGACCTTTGGTCGCCCGGCCTCAGTGAGCGAGCGAGCGCGCAGAGAGGGAGTG
GCCAACTCCATCACTAGGGGTTCCTGCGGCCGCACGCGTTGTAAGAGTAATAATCGGATCAGCTCCATAA
CAAAGAACTAACTGGTCCAGAATGTCAATAGTGCTGAGGCTGGAAACTGGTCTCACACACACACACACAC
ACACACACAGAGCCTAAACTCCTTCATACTGCAAAATGTTTCAGAATCATAGTTGGAGCAAGAAAATAGA
TCTGCCATCCATTATGTTATGTGAGACTCTGTTGCATGCATGGTAGGAGCCAATATGTTAATTAGTTGTC
TTTTTCCTAAGTGTTCCTGCCAGTCAGTCACCTCCTGCTCCCCAACTAACACATATTCTGAAATAAGATC
TGCCTCCAGTATTGGCAGCGCACAACCATAACTCTCGACATTTAGATGCAGGCACTTTTTGTTTCAAGGA
CACAAGACGCTGAGAAACACCATTCTGGGACCTGAATGATGTCATTTCCTAGAAAGCATGTTCAAGGTGA
CATCATGCTGCATCAGGCTTGAGTAGCAGGTCCTGAGGGATGGGGCTACCCATGCTCTCCCTCCTAAACT
AGAGTTTATGACTTGTAAATGGGACTGTAGGTGCAACTCCCCAGACAGGATCTTCTCTCCGGGCAAAGGT
GATACCAAGAGATGTGTCCCAGTATCCATCTTGGATCCCAAGCAGAACTCCAGAGAGCAGGAAAGCTGTT
AACACCAGATCGAGAGCACTTTCCCCAGACTCCTGCGGAACAGCATGCTGTTTGGCTGCCAAAATATTAG
GACTAAAAGCGGCTGGCAAAGCTGCTCATTGGGGAGGTGAAGCTGCACAGAGGAGCCTGAGGAAAAACTT
CATCTTTGAATACGGCTTCGGAGCTCGGGCTGGGCATAAAAGTCAGGGCAGAGCCATCTATTGCTTACAT
TTGCTTCTGGGATCCAGATCTTTCGAAGCTAGCGCTACCGGTCGCCACCATGGTGAGCAAGGGCGAGGAG
CTGTTCACCGGGGTGGTGCCCATCCTGGTCGAGCTGGACGGCGACGTAAACGGCCACAAGTTCAGCGTGT
CCGGCGAGGGCGAGGGCGATGCCACCTACGGCAAGCTGACCCTGAAGCTGATCTGCACCACCGGCAAGCT
GCCCGTGCCCTGGCCCACCCTCGTGACCACCCTGGGCTACGGCGTGCAGTGCTTCGCCCGCTACCCCGAC
CACATGAAGCAGCACGACTTCTTCAAGTCCGCCATGCCCGAAGGCTACGTCCAGGAGCGCACCATCTTCT
TCAAGGACGACGGCAACTACAAGACCCGCGCCGAGGTGAAGTTCGAGGGCGACACCCTGGTGAACCGCAT
CGAGCTGAAGGGCATCGACTTCAAGGAGGACGGCAACATCCTGGGGCACAAGCTGGAGTACAACTACAAC
AGCCACAACGTCTATATCACCGCCGACAAGCAGAAGAACGGCATCAAGGCCAACTTCAAGATCCGCCACA
ACATCGAGGACGGCGGCGTGCAGCTCGCCGACCACTACCAGCAGAACACCCCCATCGGCGACGGCCCCGT
GCTGCTGCCCGACAACCACTACCTGAGCTACCAGTCCAAGCTGAGCAAAGACCCCAACGAGAAGCGCGAT
CACATGGTCCTGCTGGAGTTCGTGACCGCCGCCGGGATCACTCTCGGCATGGACGAGCTGTACAAGTAAG
TCGACGGCGCGCCGCGGCCGCGAATTCGATATCATAATCAACCTCTGGATTACAAAATTTGTGAAAGATT
GACTGGTATTCTTAACTATGTTGCTCCTTTTACGCTATGTGGATACGCTGCTTTAATGCCTTTGTATCAT
GCTATTGCTTCCCGTATGGCTTTCATTTTCTCCTCCTTGTATAAATCCTGGTTAGTTCTTGCCACGGCGG
AACTCATCGCCGCCTGCCTTGCCCGCTGCTGGACAGGGGCTCGGCTGTTGGGCACTGACAATTCCGTGGC
TCGAGAGATCTTCGACTGTGCCTTCTAGTTGCCAGCCATCTGTTGTTTGCCCCTCCCCCGTGCCTTCCTT
GACCCTGGAAGGTGCCACTCCCACTGTCCTTTCCTAATAAAATGAGGAAATTGCATCGCATTGTCTGAGT
AGGTGTCATTCTATTCTGGGGGGTGGGGTGGGGCAGGACAGCAAGGGGGAGGATTGGGAAGACAATAGCA
GGCATGAGATCTCACGTGCGGACCGAGCGGCCGCAGGAACCCCTAGTGATGGAGTTGGCCACTCCCTCTC
TGCGCGCTCGCTCGCTCACTGAGGCCGGGCGACCAAAGGTCGCCCGACGCCCGGGCTTTGCCCGGGCGGC
CTCAGTGAGCGAGCGAGCGCGCAGCTGCCTGCAGGGGCGCCTGATGCGGTATTTTCTCCTTACGCATCTG
TGCGGTATTTCACACCGCATA
[95 nt withheld, positions 2682-2776]
T
[46 nt withheld, positions 2778-2823]
C
[141 nt withheld, positions 2825-2965]
CCTTTGACGTTGGAGTCCACGTTCTTT
[37 nt withheld, positions 2993-3029]
ACTCTATCTCGGGCTATTCTTTTGATTTATAAGGGATTTTGCCGATTTCGGTCTATTGGTTAAAAAATGA
GCTGATTTAACAAAAATTTAACGCGAATTTTAACAAAATATTAACGTTTACAATTTTATGGTGCACTCTC
AGTACAATCTGCTCTGATGCCGCATAGTTAAGCCAGCCCCGACACCCGCCAACACCCGCTGACGCGCCCT
GACGGGCTTGTCTGCTCCCGGCATCCGCTTACAGACAAGCTGTGACCGTCTCCGGGAGCTGCATGTGTCA
GAGGTTTTCACCGTCATCACCGAAACGCGCGAGACGAAAGGGCCTCGTGATACGCCTATTTTTATAGGTT
AATGTCATGATAATAATGGTTTCTTAGACGTCAGGTGGCACTTTTCGGGGAAATGTGCGCGGAACCCCTA
TTTGTTTATTTTTCTAAATACATTCAAATATGTATCCGCTCATGAGACAATAACCCTGATAAATGCTTCA
ATAATATTGAAAAAGGAAGAGTATGAGTATTCAACATTTCCGTGTCGCCCTTATTCCCTTTTTTGCGGCA
TTTTGCCTTCCTGTTTTTGCTCACCCAGAAACGCTGGTGAAAGTAAAAGATGCTGAAGATCAGTTGGGTG
CACGAGTGGGTTACATCGAACTGGATCTCAACAGCGGTAAGATCCTTGAGAGTTTTCGCCCCGAAGAACG
TTTTCCAATGATGAGCACTTTTAAAGTTCTGCTATGTGGCGCGGTATTATCCCGTATTGACGCCGGGCAA
GAGCAACTCGGTCGCCGCATACACTATTCTCAGAATGACTTGGTTGAGTACTCACCAGTCACAGAAAAGC
ATCTTACGGATGGCATGACAGTAAGAGAATTATGCAGTGCTGCCATAACCATGAGTGATAACACTGCGGC
CAACTTACTTCTGACAACGATCGGAGGACCGAAGGAGCTAACCGCTTTTTTGCACAACATGGGGGATCAT
GTAACTCGCCTTGATCGTTGGGAACCGGAGCTGAATGAAGCCATACCAAACGACGAGCGTGACACCACGA
TGCCTGTAGCAATGGCAACAACGTTGCGCAAACTATTAACTGGCGAACTACTTACTCTAGCTTCCCGGCA
ACAATTAATAGACTGGATGGAGGCGGATAAAGTTGCAGGACCACTTCTGCGCTCGGCCCTTCCGGCTGGC
TGGTTTATTGCTGATAAATCTGGAGCCGGTGAGCGTGGGTCTCGCGGTATCATTGCAGCACTGGGGCCAG
ATGGTAAGCCCTCCCGTATCGTAGTTATCTACACGACGGGGAGTCAGGCAACTATGGATGAACGAAATAG
ACAGATCGCTGAGATAGGTGCCTCACTGATTAAGCATTGGTAACTGTCAGACCAAGTTTACTCATATATA
CTTTAGATTGATTTAAAACTTCATTTTTAATTTAAAAGGATCTAGGTGAAGATCCTTTTTGATAATCTCA
TGACCAAAATCCCTTAACGTGAGTTTTCGTTCCACTGAGCGTCAGACCCCGTAGAAAAGATCAAAGGATC
TTCTTGAGATCCTTTTTTTCTGCGCGTAATCTGCTGCTTGCAAACAAAAAAACCACCGCTACCAGCGGTG
GTTTGTTTGCCGGATCAAGAGCTACCAACTCTTTTTCCGAAGGTAACTGGCTTCAGCAGAGCGCAGATAC
CAAATACTGTTCTTCTAGTGTAGCCGTAGTTAGGCCACCACTTCAAGAACTCTGTAGCACCGCCTACATA
CCTCGCTCTGCTAATCCTGTTACCAGTGGCTGCTGCCAGTGGCGATAAGTCGTGTCTTACCGGGTTGGAC
TCAAGACGATAGTTACCGGATAAGGCGCAGCGGTCGGGCTGAACGGGGGGTTCGTGCACACAGCCCAGCT
TGGAGCGAACGACCTACACCGAACTGAGATACCTACAGCGTGAGCTATGAGAAAGCGCCACGCTTCCCGA
AGGGAGAAAGGCGGACAGGTATCCGGTAAGCGGCAGGGTCGGAACAGGAGAGCGCACG
Features (pLannotate 1.2.2; 14 found; start..end, strand, type, name):
    187..214     +  repeat_region  AAV2 ITR (fragment): inverted terminal repeat of adeno-associated virus serotype 2 inverted
    243..270     +  repeat_region  AAV2 ITR (fragment): inverted terminal repeat of adeno-associated virus serotype 2 inverted
   1240..1956    +  CDS            SYFP2: SYFP2 is a basic (constitutively fluorescent) yellow fluorescent protein published in 2006, derived from Aequorea victoria. It is reported to be a very rapidly-maturing monomer with moderate acid sensitivity.
   1996..2153    +  misc_feature   WPRE (fragment): woodchuck hepatitis virus posttranscriptional regulatory element
   2159..2239    +  misc_feature   WPRE (fragment): woodchuck hepatitis virus posttranscriptional regulatory element
   2256..2367    +  polyA_signal   bGH poly(A) signal: bovine growth hormone polyadenylation signal
   2485..2625    +  repeat_region  AAV2 ITR: inverted terminal repeat of adeno-associated virus serotype 2 inverted
   2630..2681    -  misc_feature   bom (fragment): basis of mobility region from pBR322
   2700..3155    +  rep_origin     f1 ori (sequence partly withheld): f1 bacteriophage origin of replication; arrow indicates direction of (+) strand synthesis
   3156..3205    -  misc_feature   bom (fragment): basis of mobility region from pBR322
   3307..3342    -  CDS            rop (fragment): Rop protein, which maintains plasmids at low copy number; rop
   3437..3541    +  promoter       AmpR promoter: bla
   3542..4402    +  CDS            AmpR: β-lactamase; bla; confers resistance to ampicillin, carbenicillin, and related antibiotics
   4573..114     +  rep_origin     ori (across the origin): high-copy-number ColE1/pMB1/pBR322/pUC origin of replication
