[The description below was written by a language model from this plasmid's Addgene catalogue record and pLannotate feature annotations shown in this document.]
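Description:
AiP1711 - pAAV-AiE2412m-minBG-SYFP2-WPRE-BGHpA is an AAV transfer plasmid built on a pAAV2 backbone, about 5 kb in the sequenced record, intended for packaging a reporter genome into recombinant adeno-associated virus. It is propagated in E. coli as a high-copy plasmid through a ColE1/pUC-type origin and selected with ampicillin via the bla gene under its own promoter. An f1 phage origin is also present in the backbone, together with small remnants of pBR322 bom and rop sequence. A recombination-deficient growth strain is recorded, in keeping with the instability of ITR repeats. The annotation finds one complete AAV2 inverted terminal repeat downstream of the cassette and only short ITR fragments on the upstream side. This may reflect how difficult these repeats are to sequence and annotate, rather than a real truncation.

Between the ITRs, the candidate enhancer AiE2412m sits upstream of a minimal beta-globin promoter (minBG), which has little activity alone, so expression depends on the enhancer. Neither the enhancer nor the minimal promoter is annotated in the feature table, but the unannotated stretch before the coding sequence is where they would lie. The cassette drives SYFP2, a rapidly maturing monomeric yellow fluorescent protein derived from Aequorea victoria. It is followed by a WPRE, detected as two adjacent fragments, which raises transcript stability and expression, and by a bovine growth hormone polyadenylation signal. The enhancer was inserted by Gibson assembly at an SgrAI site that was destroyed in the process.

The construct belongs to a collection of enhancer AAVs for genetic access to cortical cell types, with SYFP2 fluorescence marking the brain cell populations in which AiE2412m is active. The record does not state which population this enhancer targets.
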