Addgene plasmid #214524: AiP1711 - pAAV-AiE2412m-minBG-SYFP2-WPRE-BGHpA
Purpose: AiE2412m is an enhancer sequence, designed to drive AAV-mediated transgene expression in specific populations of brain cells
Depositing lab: Allen Institute for Brain Science & Bosiljka Tasic. Depositing organization: Allen Institute. Publication: A suite of enhancer AAVs and transgenic mouse lines for genetic access to cortical cell types. Ben-Simon Y, Hooper M, Narayan S, Daigle TL, Dwivedi D, Way SW, Oster A, Stafford DA, Mich JK, Taormina MJ, Martinez RA, Opitz-Araya X, Roth JR, Alexander JR, Allen S, Amster A, Arbuckle J, Ayala A, Baker PM, Bakken TE, Barcelli T, Barta S, Bendrick J, Bertagnolli D, Bielstein C, Bishwakarma P, Bowlus J, Boyer G, Brouner K, Casian B, Casper T, Chakka AB, Chakrabarty R, Chance RK, Chavan S, Clark M, Colbert K, Collman F, Daniel S, Departee M, DiValentin P, Donadio N, Dotson N, Egdorf T, Fliss T, Gabitto M, Garcia J, Gary A, Gasperini M, Gloe J, Goldy J, Gore BB, Graybuck L, Greisman N, Haeseleer F, Halterman C, Haradon Z, Hastings SD, Helback O, Ho W, Hockemeyer D, Huang C, Huff S, Hunker A, Johansen N, Jones D, Juneau Z, Kalmbach B, Kannan M, Khem S, Kussick E, Kutsal R, Larsen R, Lee C, Lee AY, Leibly M, Lenz GH, Li S, Liang E, Lusk N, Madigan Z, Malloy J, Malone J, McCue R, Melchor J, Mollenkopf T, Moosman S, Morin E, Newman D, Ng L, Ngo K, Omstead V, Otto S, Oyama A, Pena N, Pham T, Phillips E, Pom CA, Potekhina L, Ransford S, Ray PL, Rette D, Reynoldson C, Rimorin C, Rocha D, Ruiz A, Sanchez REA, Sawyer L, Sedeno-Cortes A, Sevigny JP, Shapovalova N, Shepard N, Shulga L, Sigler AR, Siverts L, Soliman S, Somasundaram S, Staats B, Stewart K, Szelenyi E, Tieu M, Trader C, Tran A, van Velthoven CTJ, Walker M, Wang Y, Weed N, Wirthlin M, Wood T, Wynalda B, Yao Z, Zhou T, Ariza J, Dee N, Reding M, Ronellenfitch K, Mufti S, Sunkin SM, Smith KA, Esposito L, Waters J, Thyagarajan B, Yao S, Lein ES, Zeng H, Levi BP, Ngai J, Ting JT, Tasic B. Cell. 2025 May 16:S0092-8674(25)00513-6. doi: 10.1016/j.cell.2025.05.002. PubMed 40403729.
Backbone
  Vector backbone: pAAV2
  Vector type: AAV
Growth in bacteria
  Bacterial resistance: Ampicillin, 100 μg/mL
  Growth temperature: 37°C
  Growth strain: NEB Stable
  Copy number: High Copy
Gene/Insert
  Gene/Insert name: SYFP2
  Species: Synthetic
  Promoter: minBG
  Cloning method: Gibson Cloning
Terms and licenses: Academic/Nonprofit Terms; Industry Terms: Not Available to Industry
Depositor comments: 5' Cloning Site: SgrAI (destroyed), 3' Cloning Site: SgrAI (destroyed). Please visit https://doi.org/10.1101/2024.06.10.597244 for bioRxiv preprint.
How to cite: AiP1711 - pAAV-AiE2412m-minBG-SYFP2-WPRE-BGHpA was a gift from Allen Institute for Brain Science & Bosiljka Tasic (Addgene plasmid # 214524 ; http://n2t.net/addgene:214524 ; RRID:Addgene_214524)
